LOCUS       Exported 6840 bp ds-DNA circular SYN 12-MAY-2021
DEFINITION  Mammalian expression plasmid for SARS-CoV-2 nsp7.
ACCESSION   .
VERSION     .
KEYWORDS    pGBW-m4134097
SOURCE      synthetic DNA construct
  ORGANISM  synthetic DNA construct
REFERENCE   1 (bases 1 to 6840)
  TITLE     SARS-CoV-2 protein Mammalian expression constructs, tagged, for
            protein expression and/or purification
REFERENCE   2 (bases 1 to 6840)
  AUTHORS   .
  TITLE     Direct Submission
  JOURNAL   Exported May 12, 2021 from SnapGene Server 1.1.58
            http://www.snapgene.com
FEATURES             Location/Qualifiers
     source          1..6840
                     /organism="synthetic DNA construct"
                     /mol_type="other DNA"
     enhancer        81..384
                     /label=CMV enhancer
                     /note="human cytomegalovirus immediate early enhancer"
     promoter        386..588
                     /label=CMV promoter
                     /note="human cytomegalovirus (CMV) immediate early
                     promoter"
     primer_bind     539..559
                     /label=CMV-F
                     /note="Human CMV immediate early promoter, forward primer"
     CDS             915..935
                     /codon_start=1
                     /product="tobacco etch virus (TEV) protease recognition and
                     cleavage site"
                     /label=TEV site
                     /translation="ENLYFQS"
     CDS             936..962
                     /codon_start=1
                     /product="HA (human influenza hemagglutinin) epitope tag"
                     /label=HA
                     /translation="YPYDVPDYA"
     polyA_signal    1031..1152
                     /label=SV40 poly(A) signal
                     /note="SV40 polyadenylation signal"
     primer_bind     complement(1042..1061)
                     /label=EBV-rev
                     /note="SV40 polyA terminator, reverse primer"
     primer_bind     1096..1115
                     /label=SV40pA-R
                     /note="SV40 polyA, reverse primer"
     terminator      1267..1313
                     /label=T7 terminator
                     /note="transcription terminator for bacteriophage T7 RNA
                     polymerase"
     terminator      1343..1479
                     /label=rrnG terminator
                     /note="transcription terminator from the E. coli ribosomal
                     RNA rrnG operon (Albrechtsen et al., 1991)"
     misc_feature    1524..1595
                     /label=3' beta-globin insulator
                     /note="insulator downstream of the human beta-globin locus
                     (Farrell et al., 2002)"
     rep_origin      complement(1821..2409)
                     /direction=LEFT
                     /label=ori
                     /note="high-copy-number ColE1/pMB1/pBR322/pUC origin of
                     replication"
     primer_bind     complement(1901..1920)
                     /label=pBR322ori-F
                     /note="pBR322 origin, forward primer"
     promoter        2909..4118
                     /label=UbC promoter
                     /note="human ubiquitin C promoter"
     primer_bind     3955..3974
                     /label=hUBCpro-F
                     /note="Human Ubiquitin C (UbC) promoter, forward primer"
     CDS             4122..5150
                     /codon_start=1
                     /gene="aph(4)-Ia"
                     /product="aminoglycoside phosphotransferase from E. coli"
                     /label=HygR
                     /note="confers resistance to hygromycin"
                     /translation="MGKKPELTATSVEKFLIEKFDSVSDLMQLSEGEESRAFSFDVGGR
                     GYVLRVNSCADGFYKDRYVYRHFASAALPIPEVLDIGEFSESLTYCISRRAQGVTLQDL
                     PETELPAVLQPVAEAMDAIAAADLSQTSGFGPFGPQGIGQYTTWRDFICAIADPHVYHW
                     QTVMDDTVSASVAQALDELMLWAEDCPEVRHLVHADFGSNNVLTDNGRITAVIDWSEAM
                     FGDSQYEVANIFFWRPWLACMEQQTRYFERRHPELAGSPRLRAYMLRIGLDQLYQSLVD
                     GNFDDAAWAQGRCDAIVRSGAGTVGRTQIARRSAAVWTDGCVEVLADSGNRRPSTRPRA
                     KE"
     polyA_signal    5177..5225
                     /note="synthetic polyadenylation signal"
     CDS             5491..6351
                     /codon_start=1
                     /gene="bla"
                     /product="beta-lactamase"
                     /label=AmpR
                     /note="confers resistance to ampicillin, carbenicillin, and
                     related antibiotics"
                     /translation="MSIQHFRVALIPFFAAFCLPVFAHPETLVKVKDAEDQLGARVGYI
                     ELDLNSGKILESFRPEERFPMMSTFKVLLCGAVLSRIDAGQEQLGRRIHYSQNDLVEYS
                     PVTEKHLTDGMTVRELCSAAITMSDNTAANLLLTTIGGPKELTAFLHNMGDHVTRLDRW
                     EPELNEAIPNDERDTTMPVAMATTLRKLLTGELLTLASRQQLIDWMEADKVAGPLLRSA
                     LPAGWFIADKSGAGERGSRGIIAALGPDGKPSRIVVIYTTGSQATMDERNRQIAEIGAS
                     LIKHW"
     primer_bind     complement(5709..5728)
                     /label=Amp-R
                     /note="Ampicillin resistance gene, reverse primer"
     terminator      6364..6500
                     /label=rrnG terminator
                     /note="transcription terminator from the E. coli ribosomal
                     RNA rrnG operon (Albrechtsen et al., 1991)"
     misc_feature    6652..6723
                     /label=5' beta-globin insulator
                     /note="insulator upstream of the human beta-globin locus
                     (Farrell et al., 2002)"
     terminator      6728..6774
                     /label=T7 terminator
                     /note="transcription terminator for bacteriophage T7 RNA
                     polymerase"
     polyA_signal    6792..6840
                     /note="synthetic polyadenylation signal"
ORIGIN
        1 atctaactgc tgatcgagtg tagccagatc tagtaatcaa ttacggggtc attagttcat
       61 agcccatata tggagttccg cgttacataa cttacggtaa atggcccgcc tggctgaccg
      121 cccaacgacc cccgcccatt gacgtcaata atgacgtatg ttcccatagt aacgccaata
      181 gggactttcc attgacgtca atgggtggag tatttacggt aaactgccca cttggcagta
      241 catcaagtgt atcatatgcc aagtacgccc cctattgacg tcaatgacgg taaatggccc
      301 gcctggcatt atgcccagta catgacctta tgggactttc ctacttggca gtacatctac
      361 gtattagtca tcgctattac catgctgatg cggttttggc agtacatcaa tgggcgtgga
      421 tagcggtttg actcacgggg atttccaagt ctccacccca ttgacgtcaa tgggagtttg
      481 ttttggcacc aaaatcaacg ggactttcca aaatgtcgta acaactccgc cccattgacg
      541 caaatgggcg gtaggcgtgt acggtgggag gtctatataa gcagagctgg tttagtgaac
      601 cgtcagatca gatctttgtc gatcctacca tccactcgac acacccgcca gcggccgcca
      661 ccatgagcaa aatgtctgac gtcaagtgta catccgtagt tctgttatca gtgcttcaac
      721 agctgcgggt ggagagttcg tcaaagctct gggcccagtg cgtgcagctg cacaatgata
      781 tattgctcgc gaaagatact acggaagctt tcgagaagat ggtcagcttg ctatctgttc
      841 tactgagcat gcaaggagca gtagacatca acaaactttg cgaagagatg ttagacaacc
      901 gagccaccct gcaagaaaac ctttactttc agtcgtaccc ctatgacgta ccagattatg
      961 cgtaaggatc cgcaggcctc tgctagcttg actgactgag atacagcgta ccttcagctc
     1021 acagacatga taagatacat tgatgagttt ggacaaacca caactagaat gcagtgaaaa
     1081 aaatgcttta tttgtgaaat ttgtgatgct attgctttat ttgtaaccat tataagctgc
     1141 aataaacaag ttaacaacaa caattgcatt cattttatgt ttcaggttca gggggaggtg
     1201 tgggaggttt tttaaagcaa gtaaaacctc tacaaatgtg gtattggccc atctctatcg
     1261 gtatcgtagc ataacccctt ggggcctcta aacgggtctt gaggggtttt ttgtgcccct
     1321 cgggccggat tgctatctac cggcattggc gcagaaaaaa atgcctgatg cgacgctgcg
     1381 cgtcttatac tcccacatat gccagattca gcaacggata cggcttcccc aacttgccca
     1441 cttccatacg tgtcctcctt accagaaatt tatccttaag gtcgtcagct atcctgcagg
     1501 cgatctctcg atttcgatca agacattcct ttaatggtct tttctggaca ccactagggg
     1561 tcagaagtag ttcatcaaac tttcttccct ccctaatctc attggttacc ttgggctatc
     1621 gaaacttaat taaccagtca agtcagctac ttggcgagat cgacttgtct gggtttcgac
     1681 tacgctcaga attgcgtcag tcaagttcga tctggtcctt gctattgcac ccgttctccg
     1741 attacgagtt tcatttaaat catgtgagca aaaggccagc aaaaggccag gaaccgtaaa
     1801 aaggccgcgt tgctggcgtt tttccatagg ctccgccccc ctgacgagca tcacaaaaat
     1861 cgacgctcaa gtcagaggtg gcgaaacccg acaggactat aaagatacca ggcgtttccc
     1921 cctggaagct ccctcgtgcg ctctcctgtt ccgaccctgc cgcttaccgg atacctgtcc
     1981 gcctttctcc cttcgggaag cgtggcgctt tctcatagct cacgctgtag gtatctcagt
     2041 tcggtgtagg tcgttcgctc caagctgggc tgtgtgcacg aaccccccgt tcagcccgac
     2101 cgctgcgcct tatccggtaa ctatcgtctt gagtccaacc cggtaagaca cgacttatcg
     2161 ccactggcag cagccactgg taacaggatt agcagagcga ggtatgtagg cggtgctaca
     2221 gagttcttga agtggtggcc taactacggc tacactagaa gaacagtatt tggtatctgc
     2281 gctctgctga agccagttac cttcggaaaa agagttggta gctcttgatc cggcaaacaa
     2341 accaccgctg gtagcggtgg tttttttgtt tgcaagcagc agattacgcg cagaaaaaaa
     2401 ggatctcaag aagatccttt gatcttttct acggggtctg acgctcagtg gaacgaaaac
     2461 tcacgttaag ggattttggt catgagatta tcaaaaagga tcttcaccta gatcctttta
     2521 aattaaaaat gaagttttaa atcaatctaa agtatatatg agtaaacttg gtctgacagt
     2581 taccaatgct taatcagtga ggcacctatc tcagcgatct gtctatttcg ttcatccata
     2641 gttgcattta aatttccgaa ctctccaagg ccctcgtcgg aaaatcttca aacctttcgt
     2701 ccgatccatc ttgcaggcta cctctcgaac gaactatcgc aagtctcttg gccggccttg
     2761 cgccttggct attgcttggc agcgcctatc gccaggtatt actccaatcc cgaatatccg
     2821 agatcgggat cacccgagag aagttcaacc tacatcctca atcccgatct atccgagatc
     2881 cgaggaatat cgaaatcggg gcgcgcctgg cctccgcgcc gggttttggc gcctcccgcg
     2941 ggcgcccccc tcgtcacggc gagcgctgcc acgtcagacg aagggcgcag gagcgtcctg
     3001 atccttccgc ccggacgctc aggacagcgg cccgctgctc ataagactcg gccttagaac
     3061 cccagtatca gcagaaggac attttaggac gggacttggg tgactctagg gcactggttt
     3121 tctttccaga gagcggaaca ggcgaggaaa agtagtccct tctcggcgat tctgcggagg
     3181 gatctccgtg gggcggtgaa cgccgatgat tatataagga cgcgccgggt gtggcacagc
     3241 tagttccgtc gcagccggga tttgggtcgc ggttcttgtt tgtggatcgc tgtgatcgtc
     3301 acttggtgag tagcgggctg ctgggctggc cggggctttc gtggccgccg ggccgctcgg
     3361 tgggacggaa gcgtgtggag agaccgccaa gggctgtagt ctgggtccgc gagcaaggtt
     3421 gccctgaact gggggttggg gggagcgcag caaaatggcg gctgttcccg agtcttgaat
     3481 ggaagacgct tgtgaggcgg gctgtgaggt cgttgaaaca aggtgggggg catggtgggc
     3541 ggcaagaacc caaggtcttg agcccttcgc taatgcggga aagctcttat tcgggtgaga
     3601 tgggctgggc accatctggg gaccctgacg tgaagtttgt cactgactgg agaactcggt
     3661 ttgtcgtctg ttgcgggggc ggcagttatg gcggtgccgt tgggcagtgc acccgtacct
     3721 ttgggagcgc gcgccctcgt cgtgtcgtga cgtcacccgt tctgttggct tataatgcag
     3781 ggtggggcca cctgccggta ggtgtgcggt aggcttttct ccgtcgcagg acgcagggtt
     3841 cgggcctagg gtaggctctc ctgaatcgac aggcgccgga cctctggtga ggggagggat
     3901 aagtgaggcg tcagtttctt tggtcggttt tatgtaccta tcttcttaag tagctgaagc
     3961 tccggttttg aactatgcgc tcggggttgg cgagtgtgtt ttgtgaagtt ttttaggcac
     4021 cttttgaaat gtaatcattt gggtcaatat gtaattttca gtgttagact tgtaaattgt
     4081 ccgctaaatt ctggccgttt ttggcttttt tgttagacaa catgggtaaa aagcctgaac
     4141 tcaccgcgac gtctgtcgag aagtttctga tcgaaaagtt cgacagcgtc tccgacctga
     4201 tgcagctctc ggagggcgaa gaatctcgtg ctttcagctt cgatgtagga gggcgtggat
     4261 atgtcctgcg ggtaaatagc tgcgccgatg gtttctacaa agatcgttat gtttatcggc
     4321 actttgcatc cgccgcgctc ccgattccgg aagtgcttga cattggggag ttcagcgaga
     4381 gcctgaccta ttgcatctcc cgccgtgcac agggtgtcac gttgcaagac ctgcctgaaa
     4441 ccgaactgcc cgctgttctg cagccggtcg cggaggcaat ggatgccatc gctgccgccg
     4501 atcttagcca gacgagcggg ttcggcccat tcggaccgca aggaatcggt caatacacta
     4561 catggcgtga tttcatatgc gcgattgctg atccccatgt gtatcactgg caaactgtga
     4621 tggacgacac cgtcagtgcg tccgtcgcgc aggctctcga tgagctgatg ctttgggccg
     4681 aggactgccc cgaagtccgg cacctcgtgc acgcggattt cggctccaac aatgtcctga
     4741 cggacaatgg ccgcataaca gcggtcattg actggagcga ggcgatgttc ggggattccc
     4801 aatacgaggt cgccaacatc ttcttctgga ggccgtggtt ggcttgtatg gagcagcaga
     4861 cgcgctactt cgagcggagg catccggagc ttgcaggatc gccccggctc cgggcgtata
     4921 tgctccgcat tggtcttgac caactctatc agagcttggt tgacggcaat ttcgatgatg
     4981 cagcttgggc gcagggtcga tgcgacgcaa tcgtccgatc cggagccggg actgtcgggc
     5041 gtacacaaat cgcccgcaga agcgccgccg tctggaccga tggctgtgta gaagtactcg
     5101 ccgatagtgg aaaccgacgc cccagcactc gtccgagggc aaaggaataa gctagtatgt
     5161 aagcctagtc ttagataata aaatcgctat ccatcgaaga tggatgtgtg ttggtttttt
     5221 gtgtgtgtaa cgctaggcgc gcctggtgta ccgagaacga tcctctcagt gcgagtctcg
     5281 acgatccata tcgttgcttg gcagtcagcc agtcggaatc cagcttggga cccaggaagt
     5341 ccaatcgtca gatattgtac tcaagcctgg tcacggcagc gtaccgatct gtttaaacct
     5401 agatattgat agtctgatcg gtcaacgtat aatcgagtcc tagcttttgc aaacatctat
     5461 caagagacag gatcagcagg aggctttcgc atgagtattc aacatttccg tgtcgccctt
     5521 attccctttt ttgcggcatt ttgccttcct gtttttgctc acccagaaac gctggtgaaa
     5581 gtaaaagatg ctgaagatca gttgggtgcg cgagtgggtt acatcgaact ggatctcaac
     5641 agcggtaaga tccttgagag ttttcgcccc gaagaacgct ttccaatgat gagcactttt
     5701 aaagttctgc tatgtggcgc ggtattatcc cgtattgacg ccgggcaaga gcaactcggt
     5761 cgccgcatac actattctca gaatgacttg gttgagtatt caccagtcac agaaaagcat
     5821 cttacggatg gcatgacagt aagagaatta tgcagtgctg ccataaccat gagtgataac
     5881 actgcggcca acttacttct gacaacgatt ggaggaccga aggagctaac cgcttttttg
     5941 cacaacatgg gggatcatgt aactcgcctt gatcgttggg aaccggagct gaatgaagcc
     6001 ataccaaacg acgagcgtga caccacgatg cctgtagcaa tggcaacaac cttgcgtaaa
     6061 ctattaactg gcgaactact tactctagct tcccggcaac agttgataga ctggatggag
     6121 gcggataaag ttgcaggacc acttctgcgc tcggcccttc cggctggctg gtttattgct
     6181 gataaatctg gagccggtga gcgtgggtct cgcggtatca ttgcagcact ggggccagat
     6241 ggtaagccct cccgtatcgt agttatctac acgacgggga gtcaggcaac tatggatgaa
     6301 cgaaatagac agatcgctga gataggtgcc tcactgatta agcattggta accgattcta
     6361 ggtgcattgg cgcagaaaaa aatgcctgat gcgacgctgc gcgtcttata ctcccacata
     6421 tgccagattc agcaacggat acggcttccc caacttgccc acttccatac gtgtcctcct
     6481 taccagaaat ttatccttaa gatcccgaat cgtttaaact cgactctggc tctatcgaat
     6541 ctccgtcgtt tcgagcttac gcgaacagcc gtggcgctca tttgctcgtc gggcatcgaa
     6601 tctcgtcagc tatcgtcagc ttaccttttt ggcagcgatc gcggctcccg acatcttgga
     6661 ccattagctc cacaggtatc ttcttccctc tagtggtcat aacagcagct tcagctacct
     6721 ctcaattcaa aaaacccctc aagacccgtt tagaggcccc aaggggttat gctatcaatc
     6781 gttgcgttac acacacaaaa aaccaacaca catccatctt cgatggatag cgattttatt
//
