[The description below was written by a language model from this plasmid's Addgene catalogue record and the feature table of its GenBank file.]
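Description:
pGBW-m4134097 is a 6.8 kb mammalian expression plasmid built on the pTwist_CMV_Hygro_6 backbone and designed to produce the SARS-CoV-2 non-structural protein 7 (nsp7), a small product of the viral ORF1ab polyprotein, in wild-type form. In bacteria it replicates from a high-copy ColE1/pUC-type origin and is selected with ampicillin through the bla (AmpR) gene. For mammalian cells it carries a separate hygromycin resistance cassette in which the human ubiquitin C promoter drives the HygR aminoglycoside phosphotransferase gene, followed by a synthetic polyadenylation signal, so that transfected cells can be selected or stable lines established.

The expression cassette uses the human cytomegalovirus immediate-early enhancer and promoter for strong constitutive transcription. The roughly 250 bp nsp7 coding sequence is not annotated as its own feature in the table, but it presumably occupies the gap between the CMV promoter and the backbone-encoded C-terminal tags. Those tags are a TEV protease recognition site followed directly by an HA epitope, so the protein can be detected or immunoprecipitated through HA and the tag then removed by TEV cleavage. An SV40 polyadenylation signal terminates the transcript. The backbone also contains T7 and rrnG transcription terminators, additional synthetic poly(A) signals, and 5' and 3' beta-globin insulator elements, which help isolate the functional units from read-through transcription and neighbouring regulatory influence. The construct belongs to a set of tagged SARS-CoV-2 protein plasmids intended for mammalian protein expression and/or purification.
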