Addgene plasmid #152038: pGBW-m4134097
Purpose: Mammalian expression plasmid for SARS-CoV-2 nsp7
Depositing lab: Ginkgo Bioworks & Benjie Chen.
Backbone
  Vector backbone: pTwist_CMV_Hygro_6
  Backbone size w/o insert (bp): 6525
  Vector type: Mammalian Expression
  Selectable markers: Hygromycin
Growth in bacteria
  Bacterial resistance: Ampicillin, 100 μg/mL
  Growth temperature: 37°C
  Growth strain: DH5alpha
  Copy number: High Copy
Gene/Insert
  Gene/Insert name: SARS-CoV-2 nsp7
  Species: Severe acute respiratory syndrome coronavirus 2
  Insert size (bp): 248
  Mutation: wt
  Entrez Gene: ORF1ab (a.k.a. GU280_gp01)
  Promoter: CMV
  Tag / fusion protein: Cleavable TEV;HA (C terminal on backbone)
  Cloning method: Unknown
Resource information
  A portion of this plasmid was derived from a plasmid made by: GinkgoBioworks
Depositor comments: NCBI reference sequence: YP_009725303.1
How to cite: pGBW-m4134097 was a gift from Ginkgo Bioworks & Benjie Chen (Addgene plasmid # 152038 ; http://n2t.net/addgene:152038 ; RRID:Addgene_152038)
